>Addgene plasmid #159979 | pCMV-PE2-SpRY | addgene full sequence | sequence record 314757 | Addgene NGS Result
GACATTGATTATTGACTAGTTATTAATAGTAATCAATTACGGGGTCATTAGTTCATAGCCCATATATGGA
GTTCCGCGTTACATAACTTACGGTAAATGGCCCGCCTGGCTGACCGCCCAACGACCCCCGCCCATTGACG
TCAATAATGACGTATGTTCCCATAGTAACGCCAATAGGGACTTTCCATTGACGTCAATGGGTGGAGTATT
TACGGTAAACTGCCCACTTGGCAGTACATCAAGTGTATCATATGCCAAGTACGCCCCCTATTGACGTCAA
TGACGGTAAATGGCCCGCCTGGCATTATGCCCAGTACATGACCTTATGGGACTTTCCTACTTGGCAGTAC
ATCTACGTATTAGTCATCGCTATTACCATGGTGATGCGGTTTTGGCAGTACATCAATGGGCGTGGATAGC
GGTTTGACTCACGGGGATTTCCAAGTCTCCACCCCATTGACGTCAATGGGAGTTTGTTTTGGCACCAAAA
TCAACGGGACTTTCCAAAATGTCGTAACAACTCCGCCCCATTGACGCAAATGGGCGGTAGGCGTGTACGG
TGGGAGGTCTATATAAGCAGAGCTGGTTTAGTGAACCGTCAGATCCGCTAGAGATCCGCGGCCGCTAATA
CGACTCACTATAGGGAGAGCCGCCACCATGAAACGGACAGCCGACGGAAGCGAGTTCGAGTCACCAAAGA
AGAAGCGGAAAGTCGACAAGAAGTACAGCATCGGCCTGGACATCGGCACCAACTCTGTGGGCTGGGCCGT
GATCACCGACGAGTACAAGGTGCCCAGCAAGAAATTCAAGGTGCTGGGCAACACCGACCGGCACAGCATC
AAGAAGAACCTGATCGGAGCCCTGCTGTTCGACAGCGGCGAAACAGCCGAGAGAACCCGGCTGAAGAGAA
CCGCCAGAAGAAGATACACCAGACGGAAGAACCGGATCTGCTATCTGCAAGAGATCTTCAGCAACGAGAT
GGCCAAGGTGGACGACAGCTTCTTCCACAGACTGGAAGAGTCCTTCCTGGTGGAAGAGGATAAGAAGCAC
GAGCGGCACCCCATCTTCGGCAACATCGTGGACGAGGTGGCCTACCACGAGAAGTACCCCACCATCTACC
ACCTGAGAAAGAAACTGGTGGACAGCACCGACAAGGCCGACCTGCGGCTGATCTATCTGGCCCTGGCCCA
CATGATCAAGTTCCGGGGCCACTTCCTGATCGAGGGCGACCTGAACCCCGACAACAGCGACGTGGACAAG
CTGTTCATCCAGCTGGTGCAGACCTACAACCAGCTGTTCGAGGAAAACCCCATCAACGCCAGCGGCGTGG
ACGCCAAGGCCATCCTGTCTGCCAGACTGAGCAAGAGCAGACGGCTGGAAAATCTGATCGCCCAGCTGCC
CGGCGAGAAGAAGAATGGCCTGTTCGGAAACCTGATTGCCCTGAGCCTGGGCCTGACCCCCAACTTCAAG
AGCAACTTCGACCTGGCCGAGGATGCCAAACTGCAGCTGAGCAAGGACACCTACGACGACGACCTGGACA
ACCTGCTGGCCCAGATCGGCGACCAGTACGCCGACCTGTTTCTGGCCGCCAAGAACCTGTCCGACGCCAT
CCTGCTGAGCGACATCCTGAGAGTGAACACCGAGATCACCAAGGCCCCCCTGAGCGCCTCTATGATCAAG
AGATACGACGAGCACCACCAGGACCTGACCCTGCTGAAAGCTCTCGTGCGGCAGCAGCTGCCTGAGAAGT
ACAAAGAGATTTTCTTCGACCAGAGCAAGAACGGCTACGCCGGCTACATTGACGGCGGAGCCAGCCAGGA
AGAGTTCTACAAGTTCATCAAGCCCATCCTGGAAAAGATGGACGGCACCGAGGAACTGCTCGTGAAGCTG
AACAGAGAGGACCTGCTGCGGAAGCAGCGGACCTTCGACAACGGCAGCATCCCCCACCAGATCCACCTGG
GAGAGCTGCACGCCATTCTGCGGCGGCAGGAAGATTTTTACCCATTCCTGAAGGACAACCGGGAAAAGAT
CGAGAAGATCCTGACCTTCCGCATCCCCTACTACGTGGGCCCTCTGGCCAGGGGAAACAGCAGATTCGCC
TGGATGACCAGAAAGAGCGAGGAAACCATCACCCCCTGGAACTTCGAGGAAGTGGTGGACAAGGGCGCTT
CCGCCCAGAGCTTCATCGAGCGGATGACCAACTTCGATAAGAACCTGCCCAACGAGAAGGTGCTGCCCAA
GCACAGCCTGCTGTACGAGTACTTCACCGTGTATAACGAGCTGACCAAAGTGAAATACGTGACCGAGGGA
ATGAGAAAGCCCGCCTTCCTGAGCGGCGAGCAGAAAAAGGCCATCGTGGACCTGCTGTTCAAGACCAACC
GGAAAGTGACCGTGAAGCAGCTGAAAGAGGACTACTTCAAGAAAATCGAGTGCTTCGACTCCGTGGAAAT
CTCCGGCGTGGAAGATCGGTTCAACGCCTCCCTGGGCACATACCACGATCTGCTGAAAATTATCAAGGAC
AAGGACTTCCTGGACAATGAGGAAAACGAGGACATTCTGGAAGATATCGTGCTGACCCTGACACTGTTTG
AGGACAGAGAGATGATCGAGGAACGGCTGAAAACCTATGCCCACCTGTTCGACGACAAAGTGATGAAGCA
GCTGAAGCGGCGGAGATACACCGGCTGGGGCAGGCTGAGCCGGAAGCTGATCAACGGCATCCGGGACAAG
CAGTCCGGCAAGACAATCCTGGATTTCCTGAAGTCCGACGGCTTCGCCAACAGAAACTTCATGCAGCTGA
TCCACGACGACAGCCTGACCTTTAAAGAGGACATCCAGAAAGCCCAGGTGTCCGGCCAGGGCGATAGCCT
GCACGAGCACATTGCCAATCTGGCCGGCAGCCCCGCCATTAAGAAGGGCATCCTGCAGACAGTGAAGGTG
GTGGACGAGCTCGTGAAAGTGATGGGCCGGCACAAGCCCGAGAACATCGTGATCGAAATGGCCAGAGAGA
ACCAGACCACCCAGAAGGGACAGAAGAACAGCCGCGAGAGAATGAAGCGGATCGAAGAGGGCATCAAAGA
GCTGGGCAGCCAGATCCTGAAAGAACACCCCGTGGAAAACACCCAGCTGCAGAACGAGAAGCTGTACCTG
TACTACCTGCAGAATGGGCGGGATATGTACGTGGACCAGGAACTGGACATCAACCGGCTGTCCGACTACG
ATGTGGACGCTATCGTGCCTCAGAGCTTTCTGAAGGACGACTCCATCGACAACAAGGTGCTGACCAGAAG
CGACAAGAACCGGGGCAAGAGCGACAACGTGCCCTCCGAAGAGGTCGTGAAGAAGATGAAGAACTACTGG
CGGCAGCTGCTGAACGCCAAGCTGATTACCCAGAGAAAGTTCGACAATCTGACCAAGGCCGAGAGAGGCG
GCCTGAGCGAACTGGATAAGGCCGGCTTCATCAAGAGACAGCTGGTGGAAACCCGGCAGATCACAAAGCA
CGTGGCACAGATCCTGGACTCCCGGATGAACACTAAGTACGACGAGAATGACAAGCTGATCCGGGAAGTG
AAAGTGATCACCCTGAAGTCCAAGCTGGTGTCCGATTTCCGGAAGGATTTCCAGTTTTACAAAGTGCGCG
AGATCAACAACTACCACCACGCCCACGACGCCTACCTGAACGCCGTCGTGGGAACCGCCCTGATCAAAAA
GTACCCTAAGCTGGAAAGCGAGTTCGTGTACGGCGACTACAAGGTGTACGACGTGCGGAAGATGATCGCC
AAGAGCGAGCAGGAAATCGGCAAGGCTACCGCCAAGTACTTCTTCTACAGCAACATCATGAACTTTTTCA
AGACCGAGATTACCCTGGCCAACGGCGAGATCCGGAAGCGGCCTCTGATCGAGACAAACGGCGAAACCGG
GGAGATCGTGTGGGATAAGGGCCGGGATTTTGCCACCGTGCGGAAAGTGCTGAGCATGCCCCAAGTGAAT
ATCGTGAAAAAGACCGAGGTGCAGACAGGCGGCTTCAGCAAAGAGTCTATCAGACCCAAGAGGAACAGCG
ATAAGCTGATCGCCAGAAAGAAGGACTGGGACCCTAAGAAGTACGGCGGCTTCCTGTGGCCCACCGTGGC
CTATTCTGTGCTGGTGGTGGCCAAAGTGGAAAAGGGCAAGTCCAAGAAACTGAAGAGTGTGAAAGAGCTG
CTGGGGATCACCATCATGGAAAGAAGCAGCTTCGAGAAGAATCCCATCGACTTTCTGGAAGCCAAGGGCT
ACAAAGAAGTGAAAAAGGACCTGATCATCAAGCTGCCTAAGTACTCCCTGTTCGAGCTGGAAAACGGCCG
GAAGAGAATGCTGGCCTCTGCCAAGCAGCTGCAGAAGGGAAACGAACTGGCCCTGCCCTCCAAATATGTG
AACTTCCTGTACCTGGCCAGCCACTATGAGAAGCTGAAGGGCTCCCCCGAGGATAATGAGCAGAAACAGC
TGTTTGTGGAACAGCACAAGCACTACCTGGACGAGATCATCGAGCAGATCAGCGAGTTCTCCAAGAGAGT
GATCCTGGCCGACGCTAATCTGGACAAAGTGCTGTCCGCCTACAACAAGCACCGGGATAAGCCCATCAGA
GAGCAGGCCGAGAATATCATCCACCTGTTTACCCTGACCAGACTGGGAGCCCCTAGAGCCTTCAAGTACT
TTGACACCACCATCGACCCCAAGCAGTACAGAAGCACCAAAGAGGTGCTGGACGCCACCCTGATCCACCA
GAGCATCACCGGCCTGTACGAGACACGGATCGACCTGTCTCAGCTGGGAGGTGACTCTGGAGGATCTAGC
GGAGGATCCTCTGGCAGCGAGACACCAGGAACAAGCGAGTCAGCAACACCAGAGAGCAGTGGCGGCAGCA
GCGGCGGCAGCAGCACCCTAAATATAGAAGATGAGTATCGGCTACATGAGACCTCAAAAGAGCCAGATGT
TTCTCTAGGGTCCACATGGCTGTCTGATTTTCCTCAGGCCTGGGCGGAAACCGGGGGCATGGGACTGGCA
GTTCGCCAAGCTCCTCTGATCATACCTCTGAAAGCAACCTCTACCCCCGTGTCCATAAAACAATACCCCA
TGTCACAAGAAGCCAGACTGGGGATCAAGCCCCACATACAGAGACTGTTGGACCAGGGAATACTGGTACC
CTGCCAGTCCCCCTGGAACACGCCCCTGCTACCCGTTAAGAAACCAGGGACTAATGATTATAGGCCTGTC
CAGGATCTGAGAGAAGTCAACAAGCGGGTGGAAGACATCCACCCCACCGTGCCCAACCCTTACAACCTCT
TGAGCGGGCTCCCACCGTCCCACCAGTGGTACACTGTGCTTGATTTAAAGGATGCCTTTTTCTGCCTGAG
ACTCCACCCCACCAGTCAGCCTCTCTTCGCCTTTGAGTGGAGAGATCCAGAGATGGGAATCTCAGGACAA
TTGACCTGGACCAGACTCCCACAGGGTTTCAAAAACAGTCCCACCCTGTTTAATGAGGCACTGCACAGAG
ACCTAGCAGACTTCCGGATCCAGCACCCAGACTTGATCCTGCTACAGTACGTGGATGACTTACTGCTGGC
CGCCACTTCTGAGCTAGACTGCCAACAAGGTACTCGGGCCCTGTTACAAACCCTAGGGAACCTCGGGTAT
CGGGCCTCGGCCAAGAAAGCCCAAATTTGCCAGAAACAGGTCAAGTATCTGGGGTATCTTCTAAAAGAGG
GTCAGAGATGGCTGACTGAGGCCAGAAAAGAGACTGTGATGGGGCAGCCTACTCCGAAGACCCCTCGACA
ACTAAGGGAGTTCCTAGGGAAGGCAGGCTTCTGTCGCCTCTTCATCCCTGGGTTTGCAGAAATGGCAGCC
CCCCTGTACCCTCTCACCAAACCGGGGACTCTGTTTAATTGGGGCCCAGACCAACAAAAGGCCTATCAAG
AAATCAAGCAAGCTCTTCTAACTGCCCCAGCCCTGGGGTTGCCAGATTTGACTAAGCCCTTTGAACTCTT
TGTCGACGAGAAGCAGGGCTACGCCAAAGGTGTCCTAACGCAAAAACTGGGACCTTGGCGTCGGCCGGTG
GCCTACCTGTCCAAAAAGCTAGACCCAGTAGCAGCTGGGTGGCCCCCTTGCCTACGGATGGTAGCAGCCA
TTGCCGTACTGACAAAGGATGCAGGCAAGCTAACCATGGGACAGCCACTAGTCATTCTGGCCCCCCATGC
AGTAGAGGCACTAGTCAAACAACCCCCCGACCGCTGGCTTTCCAACGCCCGGATGACTCACTATCAGGCC
TTGCTTTTGGACACGGACCGGGTCCAGTTCGGACCGGTGGTAGCCCTGAACCCGGCTACGCTGCTCCCAC
TGCCTGAGGAAGGGCTGCAACACAACTGCCTTGATATCCTGGCCGAAGCCCACGGAACCCGACCCGACCT
AACGGACCAGCCGCTCCCAGACGCCGACCACACCTGGTACACGGATGGAAGCAGTCTCTTACAAGAGGGA
CAGCGTAAGGCGGGAGCTGCGGTGACCACCGAGACCGAGGTAATCTGGGCTAAAGCCCTGCCAGCCGGGA
CATCCGCTCAGCGGGCTGAACTGATAGCACTCACCCAGGCCCTAAAGATGGCAGAAGGTAAGAAGCTAAA
TGTTTATACTGATAGCCGTTATGCTTTTGCTACTGCCCATATCCATGGAGAAATATACAGAAGGCGTGGG
TGGCTCACATCAGAAGGCAAAGAGATCAAAAATAAAGACGAGATCTTGGCCCTACTAAAAGCCCTCTTTC
TGCCCAAAAGACTTAGCATAATCCATTGTCCAGGACATCAAAAGGGACACAGCGCCGAGGCTAGAGGCAA
CCGGATGGCTGACCAAGCGGCCCGAAAGGCAGCCATCACAGAGACTCCAGACACCTCTACCCTCCTCATA
GAAAATTCATCACCCTCTGGCGGCTCAAAAAGAACCGCCGACGGCAGCGAATTCGAGCCCAAGAAGAAGA
GGAAAGTCTAACCGGTCATCATCACCATCACCATTGAGTTTAAACCCGCTGATCAGCCTCGACTGTGCCT
TCTAGTTGCCAGCCATCTGTTGTTTGCCCCTCCCCCGTGCCTTCCTTGACCCTGGAAGGTGCCACTCCCA
CTGTCCTTTCCTAATAAAATGAGAAAATTGCATCGCATTGTCTGAGTAGGTGTCATTCTATTCTGGGGGG
TGGGGTGGGGCAGGACAGCAAGGGGGAGGATTGGGAAGACAATAGCAGGCATGCTGGGGATGCGGTGGGC
TCTATGGCTTCTGAGGCGGAAAGAACCAGCTGGGGCTCGATACCGTCGACCTCTAGCTAGAGCTTGGCGT
AATCATGGTCATAGCTGTTTCCTGTGTGAAATTGTTATCCGCTCACAATTCCACACAACATACGAGCCGG
AAGCATAAAGTGTAAAGCCTAGGGTGCCTAATGAGTGAGCTAACTCACATTAATTGCGTTGCGCTCACTG
CCCGCTTTCCAGTCGGGAAACCTGTCGTGCCAGCTGCATTAATGAATCGGCCAACGCGCGGGGAGAGGCG
GTTTGCGTATTGGGCGCTCTTCCGCTTCCTCGCTCACTGACTCGCTGCGCTCGGTCGTTCGGCTGCGGCG
AGCGGTATCAGCTCACTCAAAGGCGGTAATACGGTTATCCACAGAATCAGGGGATAACGCAGGAAAGAAC
ATGTGAGCAAAAGGCCAGCAAAAGGCCAGGAACCGTAAAAAGGCCGCGTTGCTGGCGTTTTTCCATAGGC
TCCGCCCCCCTGACGAGCATCACAAAAATCGACGCTCAAGTCAGAGGTGGCGAAACCCGACAGGACTATA
AAGATACCAGGCGTTTCCCCCTGGAAGCTCCCTCGTGCGCTCTCCTGTTCCGACCCTGCCGCTTACCGGA
TACCTGTCCGCCTTTCTCCCTTCGGGAAGCGTGGCGCTTTCTCATAGCTCACGCTGTAGGTATCTCAGTT
CGGTGTAGGTCGTTCGCTCCAAGCTGGGCTGTGTGCACGAACCCCCCGTTCAGCCCGACCGCTGCGCCTT
ATCCGGTAACTATCGTCTTGAGTCCAACCCGGTAAGACACGACTTATCGCCACTGGCAGCAGCCACTGGT
AACAGGATTAGCAGAGCGAGGTATGTAGGCGGTGCTACAGAGTTCTTGAAGTGGTGGCCTAACTACGGCT
ACACTAGAAGAACAGTATTTGGTATCTGCGCTCTGCTGAAGCCAGTTACCTTCGGAAAAAGAGTTGGTAG
CTCTTGATCCGGCAAACAAACCACCGCTGGTAGCGGTGGTTTTTTTGTTTGCAAGCAGCAGATTACGCGC
AGAAAAAAAGGATCTCAAGAAGATCCTTTGATCTTTTCTACGGGGTCTGACACTCAGTGGAACGAAAACT
CACGTTAAGGGATTTTGGTCATGAGATTATCAAAAAGGATCTTCACCTAGATCCTTTTAAATTAAAAATG
AAGTTTTAAATCAATCTAAAGTATATATGAGTAAACTTGGTCTGACAGTTACCAATGCTTAATCAGTGAG
GCACCTATCTCAGCGATCTGTCTATTTCGTTCATCCATAGTTGCCTGACTCCCCGTCGTGTAGATAACTA
CGATACGGGAGGGCTTACCATCTGGCCCCAGTGCTGCAATGATACCGCGAGACCCACGCTCACCGGCTCC
AGATTTATCAGCAATAAACCAGCCAGCCGGAAGGGCCGAGCGCAGAAGTGGTCCTGCAACTTTATCCGCC
TCCATCCAGTCTATTAATTGTTGCCGGGAAGCTAGAGTAAGTAGTTCGCCAGTTAATAGTTTGCGCAACG
TTGTTGCCATTGCTACAGGCATCGTGGTGTCACGCTCGTCGTTTGGTATGGCTTCATTCAGCTCCGGTTC
CCAACGATCAAGGCGAGTTACATGATCCCCCATGTTGTGCAAAAAAGCGGTTAGCTCCTTCGGTCCTCCG
ATCGTTGTCAGAAGTAAGTTGGCCGCAGTGTTATCACTCATGGTTATGGCAGCACTGCATAATTCTCTTA
CTGTCATGCCATCCGTAAGATGCTTTTCTGTGACTGGTGAGTACTCAACCAAGTCATTCTGAGAATAGTG
TATGCGGCGACCGAGTTGCTCTTGCCCGGCGTCAATACGGGATAATACCGCGCCACATAGCAGAACTTTA
AAAGTGCTCATCATTGGAAAACGTTCTTCGGGGCGAAAACTCTCAAGGATCTTACCGCTGTTGAGATCCA
GTTCGATGTAACCCACTCGTGCACCCAACTGATCTTCAGCATCTTTTACTTTCACCAGCGTTTCTGGGTG
AGCAAAAACAGGAAGGCAAAATGCCGCAAAAAAGGGAATAAGGGCGACACGGAAATGTTGAATACTCATA
CTCTTCCTTTTTCAATATTATTGAAGCATTTATCAGGGTTATTGTCTCATGAGCGGATACATATTTGAAT
GTATTTAGAAAAATAAACAAATAGGGGTTCCGCGCACATTTCCCCGAAAAGTGCCACCTGACGTCGACGG
ATCGGGAGATCGATCTCCCGATCCCCTAGGGTCTACTCTCAGTACAATCTGCTCTGATGCCGCATAGTTA
AGCCAGTATCTGCTCCCTGCTTGTGTGTTGGAGGTCGCTGAGTAGTGCGCGAGCAAAATTTAAGCTACAA
CAAGGCAAGGCTTGACCGACAATTGCATGAAGAATCTGCTTAGGGTTAGGCGTTTTGCGCTGCTTCGCGA
TGTACGGGCCAGATATACGCGTT
Features (pLannotate 1.2.2; 16 found; start..end, strand, type, name):
      1..380     +  enhancer       CMV enhancer: human cytomegalovirus immediate early enhancer
    381..584     +  promoter       CMV promoter: human cytomegalovirus (CMV) immediate early promoter
    626..644     +  promoter       T7 promoter: promoter for bacteriophage T7 RNA polymerase
    715..4816    +  CDS            dCas9 (fragment): catalytically dead mutant of the Cas9 endonuclease from the Streptococcus pyogenes Type II CRISPR/Cas system RNA-guided DNA-binding protein that lacks endonuclease activity due to the D10A mutation in the RuvC catalytic domain and the N863A mutation in the HNH catalytic domain
   4915..6946    +  CDS            gag-pol (fragment): Moloney murine leukemia virus Gag-Pol polyprotein; gag-pol; contains a read-through stop codon
   7063..7287    +  polyA_signal   bGH poly(A) signal: bovine growth hormone polyadenylation signal
   7291..7312    +  promoter       SV40 promoter (fragment): SV40 enhancer and early promoter
   7317..7333    +  misc_feature   MCS (fragment): pBluescript multiple cloning site
   7382..7398    -  protein_bind   lac operator: The lac repressor binds to the lac operator to inhibit transcription in E. coli. This inhibition can be relieved by adding lactose or isopropyl-β-D-thiogalactopyranoside (IPTG). lac repressor encoded by lacI
   7406..7436    -  promoter       lac promoter: promoter for the E. coli lac operon
   7451..7472    -  protein_bind   CAP binding site: CAP binding activates transcription in the presence of cAMP. E. coli catabolite activator protein
   7485..7577    -  CDS            lacI (fragment): lac repressor; lacI; The lac repressor binds to the lac operator to inhibit transcription in E. coli. This inhibition can be relieved by adding lactose or isopropyl-β-D-thiogalactopyranoside (IPTG).
   7760..8348    -  rep_origin     ori: high-copy-number ColE1/pMB1/pBR322/pUC origin of replication
   8519..9379    -  CDS            AmpR: β-lactamase; bla; confers resistance to ampicillin, carbenicillin, and related antibiotics
   9380..9484    -  promoter       AmpR promoter: bla
   9555..9599    -  misc_feature   bom (fragment): basis of mobility region from pBR322
