[The description below was written by a language model from this plasmid's Addgene catalogue record and pLannotate feature annotations shown in this document.]
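Description:
pCMV-PE2-SpRY is a mammalian expression plasmid on a pCMV backbone that encodes a prime editor with relaxed PAM requirements. It is propagated in E. coli as a high-copy plasmid using a ColE1/pUC-type origin of replication and is selected with ampicillin through the β-lactamase (AmpR) gene and its own promoter. The sequenced record is 9,753 nt. Apart from short remnants of lac regulatory elements, an SV40 promoter fragment and a bom fragment, it contains no annotated mammalian selection marker or reporter.

The payload is a single synthetic fusion protein, PE2-SpRY, driven by the human cytomegalovirus immediate early enhancer and promoter and terminated by the bovine growth hormone polyadenylation signal. A T7 promoter lies between the CMV promoter and the coding region and, with the bGH region, serves as a sequencing primer site. The open reading frame joins a Streptococcus pyogenes Cas9 derivative to a reverse transcriptase from Moloney murine leukemia virus, with bipartite SV40 nuclear localization signals at both the N and C termini. The automated annotation labels the Cas9 portion as a "dCas9 fragment" and the RT portion as a "gag-pol fragment". These are best-match labels. In the PE2 architecture the Cas9 moiety is generally a nickase rather than a fully dead enzyme, although the record does not list the specific mutations. The SpRY designation refers to an engineered Cas9 variant with near-PAMless targeting.

In prime editing, the Cas9 part nicks the target strand and the reverse transcriptase copies the desired edit from a prime editing guide RNA. That guide RNA is not encoded here and must be supplied from a separate construct. The plasmid is used for prime editing in mammalian cells at sites lacking a canonical NGG PAM.
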