Addgene plasmid #159979: pCMV-PE2-SpRY
Purpose: Prime editing in mammalian cells
Depositing lab: Yongsub Kim. Depositing organization: University of Ulsan (University and College of Medicine). Publication: Engineered Prime Editors with PAM flexibility. Kweon J, Yoon JK, Jang AH, Shin HR, See JE, Jang G, Kim JI, Kim Y. Mol Ther. 2021 Feb 23. pii: S1525-0016(21)00089-7. doi: 10.1016/j.ymthe.2021.02.022. PubMed 33636398.
Backbone
  Vector backbone: pCMV
  Vector type: Mammalian Expression
Growth in bacteria
  Bacterial resistance: Ampicillin, 100 μg/mL
  Growth temperature: 37°C
  Growth strain: DH5alpha
  Copy number: High Copy
Gene/Insert
  Gene/Insert name: PE2-SpRY
  Species: Synthetic; Cas9 is from S. pyogenes; M-MLV RT is from the Moloney murine leukemia virus
  Promoter: CMV
  Tag / fusion protein: BpSV40 NLS (N terminal on insert); BpSV40 NLS (C terminal on insert)
  Cloning method: Gibson Cloning
  Sequencing primers: 5′ T7-forward; 3′ BGH-reverse
Terms and licenses: Academic/Nonprofit Terms; Industry Terms: Not Available to Industry
Depositor comments: Please visit https://www.biorxiv.org/content/10.1101/2020.11.10.377580v1 for bioRxiv preprint.
How to cite: pCMV-PE2-SpRY was a gift from Yongsub Kim (Addgene plasmid # 159979 ; http://n2t.net/addgene:159979 ; RRID:Addgene_159979)
